Addgene plasmid #207578: 3xFLAG-Halo-Dyskerin
Purpose: CRISPR-Cas9 genome editing encoding a FLAG-HaloTag at the endogenous dyskerin locus
Depositing lab: Jens Schmidt. Publication: TCAB1 prevents nucleolar accumulation of the telomerase RNA to facilitate telomerase assembly. Klump BM, Perez GI, Patrick EM, Adams-Boone K, Cohen SB, Han L, Yu K, Schmidt JC. Cell Rep. 2023 Jun 1;42(6):112577. doi: 10.1016/j.celrep.2023.112577. PubMed 37267110.
Backbone
  Vector backbone: pHTN HaloTag Promega
  Backbone size w/o insert (bp): 5500
  Total vector size (bp): 7500
  Vector type: Mammalian Expression
  Selectable markers: Neomycin (select with G418)
Growth in bacteria
  Bacterial resistance: Ampicillin, 100 μg/mL
  Growth temperature: 37°C
  Growth strain: DH5alpha
  Copy number: High Copy
Gene/Insert
  Gene/Insert name: HaloTag DKC1
  Species: H. sapiens (human), Synthetic
  Promoter: CMV
  Tag / fusion protein: HaloTag (N terminal on insert)
  Cloning method: Gibson Cloning
  Sequencing primers: 5′ CMV-F; 3′ SV40 PolyA Reverse
Terms and licenses: Academic/Nonprofit Terms; Industry Terms: Not Available to Industry
How to cite: 3xFLAG-Halo-Dyskerin was a gift from Jens Schmidt (Addgene plasmid # 207578 ; http://n2t.net/addgene:207578 ; RRID:Addgene_207578)
