[The description below was written by a language model from this plasmid's Addgene catalogue record and pLannotate feature annotations shown in this document.]
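Description:
3xFLAG-Halo-Dyskerin is a mammalian expression plasmid of about 7.7 kb built on the Promega pHTN HaloTag backbone. It carries human dyskerin (DKC1) fused at its N-terminus to a 3xFLAG epitope and HaloTag. In bacteria it is maintained at high copy from a ColE1/pUC-type origin under ampicillin selection (β-lactamase), and a ColE1 cer site helps keep the plasmid monomeric. For mammalian cells, a separate SV40 enhancer/early promoter drives a neomycin phosphotransferase gene with a synthetic poly(A) signal, allowing G418 selection.

The expression unit begins with the CMV immediate-early enhancer and promoter, followed by a chimeric β-globin/immunoglobulin intron that improves transcript processing. A T7 promoter sits just upstream of the coding region. The reading frame runs 3xFLAG, a single loxP site, HaloTag, a TEV protease cleavage site and then the DKC1 coding sequence, ending at an SV40 polyadenylation signal. HaloTag is a modified dehalogenase that binds chloroalkane ligands covalently, so the fusion can be labelled with fluorescent dyes for imaging or captured on affinity resin, while the FLAG epitopes support immunodetection and pull-down.

The catalogue purpose describes CRISPR-Cas9 editing to insert a FLAG-HaloTag at the endogenous dyskerin locus. However, the annotated features show a CMV-driven fusion of the tag to what is annotated as one uninterrupted DKC1 coding sequence, with no annotated homology arms, guide RNA cassette or Cas9. The sequenced plasmid therefore looks like an exogenous expression construct. The lone in-frame loxP matches the scar expected after Cre removal of a floxed marker in a knock-in design, though the record does not explain this. The associated publication concerns telomerase RNA localisation and telomerase assembly.
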