Features (pLannotate 1.2.2; 23 found; start..end, strand, type, name):
    140..517     +  enhancer       CMV enhancer: human cytomegalovirus immediate early enhancer
    519..718     +  promoter       CMV promoter: human cytomegalovirus (CMV) immediate early promoter
    857..989     +  intron         chimeric intron: chimera between introns from human β-globin and immunoglobulin heavy chain genes
   1033..1051    +  promoter       T7 promoter: promoter for bacteriophage T7 RNA polymerase
   1070..1135    +  CDS            3xFLAG: three tandem FLAG® epitope tags, followed by an enterokinase cleavage site
   1136..1169    -  protein_bind   loxP: Cre-mediated recombination occurs in the 8-bp core sequence (GCATACAT). Cre recombinase
   1178..2068    +  CDS            HaloTag®: modified bacterial dehalogenase that forms covalent bonds with chloroalkane derivatives
   2081..2101    +  CDS            TEV site: tobacco etch virus (TEV) protease recognition and cleavage site
   2126..3667    +  CDS            DKC1: DKC1_HUMAN - Also known as NOLA4. Experimental evidence at protein level: Swiss-Prot protein existence level 1. [Isoform 3]: Promotes cell to cell and cell to substratum adhesion, increases the cell proliferation rate and leads to cytokeratin hyper-expression. From Homo sapiens (Human).
   3681..3706    +  CDS            SET1 (fragment): solubility-enhancement tag derived from T7 phage gene 10B
   3714..3730    +  terminator     T7 terminator (fragment): transcription terminator for bacteriophage T7 RNA polymerase
   3750..3871    -  polyA_signal   SV40 poly(A) signal: SV40 polyadenylation signal
   3894..3962    -  CDS            large T antigen (fragment): large T antigen from SV40 (simian virus 40)
   3967..3999    +  rep_origin     M13 ori (fragment): M13 bacteriophage origin of replication; arrow indicates direction of (+) strand synthesis
   4000..4051    -  misc_feature   bom (fragment): basis of mobility region from pBR322
   4116..4473    +  promoter       SV40 promoter: SV40 enhancer and early promoter
   4524..5315    +  CDS            neo: KKA2_KLEPN - Also known as kan, nptII. Experimental evidence at protein level: Swiss-Prot protein existence level 1. Resistance to kanamycin, neomycin, paromomycin, ribostamycin, butirosin and gentamicin B. From Klebsiella pneumoniae.
   5382..5430    +  polyA_signal   poly(A) signal: synthetic polyadenylation signal
   5451..5543    -  CDS            tnpA (fragment): TN5P_ECOLX - Also known as tnp. Experimental evidence at protein level: Swiss-Prot protein existence level 1. Mediates transposition of transposon Tn5 by a 'cut and paste' mechanism. First, the monomeric transposase binds the 19 bp inverted DNA repeats flanking the transposon. Then, dimerization of the DNA- bound transposase creates a synaptic DNA complex. After nicking of the first DNA strand, excision of the transposon proceeds through a series of intermediates. The transposase then mediates the insertion of the transposon at a new site by strand transfer. The activity of the wild- type tran
   5586..5690    +  promoter       AmpR promoter: bla
   5691..6551    +  CDS            AmpR: β-lactamase; bla; confers resistance to ampicillin, carbenicillin, and related antibiotics
   6709..7297    -  rep_origin     ori: high-copy-number ColE1/pMB1/pBR322/pUC origin of replication
   7413..7696    +  misc_feature   cer region: ColE1-derived recombination site that helps to maintain plasmids as monomers
>Addgene plasmid #207578 | 3xFLAG-Halo-Dyskerin | addgene full sequence | sequence record 430508 | Addgene NGS Result
TCAATATTGGCCATTAGCCATATTATTCATTGGTTATATAGCATAAATCAATATTGGCTATTGGCCATTG
CATACGTTGTATCTATATCATAATATGTACATTTATATTGGCTCATGTCCAATATGACCGCCATGTTGGC
ATTGATTATTGACTAGTTATTAATAGTAATCAATTACGGGGTCATTAGTTCATAGCCCATATATGGAGTT
CCGCGTTACATAACTTACGGTAAATGGCCCGCCTGGCTGACCGCCCAACGACCCCCGCCCATTGACGTCA
ATAATGACGTATGTTCCCATAGTAACGCCAATAGGGACTTTCCATTGACGTCAATGGGTGGAGTATTTAC
GGTAAACTGCCCACTTGGCAGTACATCAAGTGTATCATATGCCAAGTCCGCCCCCTATTGACGTCAATGA
CGGTAAATGGCCCGCCTGGCATTATGCCCAGTACATGACCTTACGGGACTTTCCTACTTGGCAGTACATC
TACGTATTAGTCATCGCTATTACCATGGTGATGCGGTTTTGGCAGTACACCAATGGGCGTGGATAGCGGT
TTGACTCACGGGGATTTCCAAGTCTCCACCCCATTGACGTCAATGGGAGTTTGTTTTGGCACCAAAATCA
ACGGGACTTTCCAAAATGTCGTAATAACCCCGCCCCGTTGACGCAAATGGGCGGTAGGCGTGTACGGTGG
GAGGTCTATATAAGCAGAGCTGGTTTAGTGAACCGTCAGATCACTAGAAGCTTTATTGCGGTAGTTTATC
ACAGTTAAATTGCTAACGCAGTCAGTGCTTCTGACACAACAGTCTCGAACTTAAGCTGCAGAAGTTGGTC
GTGAGGCACTGGGCAGGTAAGTATCAAGGTTACAAGACAGGTTTAAGGAGACCAATAGAAACTGGGCTTG
TCGAGACAGAGAAGACTCTTGCGTTTCTGATAGGCACCTATTGGTCTTACTGACATCCACTTTGCCTTTC
TCTCCACAGGTGTCCACTCCCAGTTCAATTACAGCTCTTAAGGCTAGAGTATTAATACGACTCACTATAG
GGCTAGCAAAGCCACCATGGACTACAAAGACCATGACGGTGATTATAAAGATCATGATATCGATTACAAG
GATGACGATGACAAGATAACTTCGTATAATGTATGCTATACGAAGTTATCCGGTACCATGGCAGAAATCG
GTACTGGCTTTCCATTCGACCCCCATTATGTGGAAGTCCTGGGCGAGCGCATGCACTACGTCGATGTTGG
TCCGCGCGATGGCACCCCTGTGCTGTTCCTGCACGGTAACCCGACCTCCTCCTACGTGTGGCGCAACATC
ATCCCGCATGTTGCACCGACCCATCGCTGCATTGCTCCAGACCTGATCGGTATGGGCAAATCCGACAAAC
CAGACCTGGGTTATTTCTTCGACGACCACGTCCGCTTCATGGATGCCTTCATCGAAGCCCTGGGTCTGGA
AGAGGTCGTCCTGGTCATTCACGACTGGGGCTCCGCTCTGGGTTTCCACTGGGCCAAGCGCAATCCAGAG
CGCGTCAAAGGTATTGCATTTATGGAGTTCATCCGCCCTATCCCGACCTGGGACGAATGGCCAGAATTTG
CCCGCGAGACCTTCCAGGCCTTCCGCACCACCGACGTCGGCCGCAAGCTGATCATCGATCAGAACGTTTT
TATCGAGGGTACGCTGCCGATGGGTGTCGTCCGCCCGCTGACTGAAGTCGAGATGGACCATTACCGCGAG
CCGTTCCTGAATCCTGTTGACCGCGAGCCACTGTGGCGCTTCCCAAACGAGCTGCCAATCGCCGGTGAGC
CAGCGAACATCGTCGCGCTGGTCGAAGAATACATGGACTGGCTGCACCAGTCCCCTGTCCCGAAGCTGCT
GTTCTGGGGCACCCCAGGCGTTCTGATCCCACCGGCCGAAGCCGCTCGCCTGGCCAAAAGCCTGCCTAAC
TGCAAGGCTGTGGACATCGGCCCGGGTCTGAATCTGCTGCAAGAAGACAACCCGGACCTGATCGGCAGCG
AGATCGCGCGCTGGCTGTCGACGCTCGAGATTTCCGGCGAGCCAACCACTGAGGATCTGTACTTTCAGAG
CGATAACGCGATCGCTTCCGGTACCATGGCGGATGCGGAAGTAATTATTTTGCCAAAGAAACATAAGAAG
AAAAAGGAGCGGAAGTCATTGCCAGAAGAAGATGTAGCCGAAATACAACACGCTGAAGAATTTCTTATCA
AACCTGAATCCAAAGTTGCTAAGTTGGACACGTCTCAGTGGCCCCTTTTGCTAAAGAATTTTGATAAGCT
GAATGTAAGGACAACACACTATACACCTCTTGCATGTGGTTCAAATCCTCTGAAGAGAGAGATTGGGGAC
TATATCAGGACAGGTTTCATTAATCTTGACAAGCCCTCTAACCCCTCTTCCCATGAGGTGGTAGCCTGGA
TTCGACGGATACTTCGGGTGGAGAAGACAGGGCACAGTGGTACTCTGGATCCCAAGGTGACTGGTTGTTT
AATCGTGTGCATAGAACGAGCCACTCGCTTGGTGAAGTCACAACAGAGTGCAGGCAAAGAGTATGTGGGG
ATTGTCCGGCTGCACAATGCTATTGAAGGGGGGACCCAGCTTTCTAGGGCCCTAGAAACTCTGACAGGTG
CCTTATTCCAGCGACCCCCACTTATTGCTGCAGTAAAGAGGCAGCTCCGAGTGAGGACCATCTACGAGAG
CAAAATGATTGAATACGATCCTGAAAGAAGATTAGGAATCTTTTGGGTGAGTTGTGAGGCTGGCACCTAC
ATTCGGACATTATGTGTGCACCTTGGTTTGTTATTGGGAGTTGGTGGTCAGATGCAGGAGCTTCGGAGGG
TTCGTTCTGGAGTCATGAGTGAAAAGGACCACATGGTGACAATGCATGATGTGCTTGATGCTCAGTGGCT
GTATGATAACCACAAGGATGAGAGTTACCTGCGGCGAGTTGTTTACCCTTTGGAAAAGCTGTTGACATCT
CATAAACGGCTGGTTATGAAAGACAGTGCAGTAAATGCCATCTGCTATGGGGCCAAGATTATGCTTCCAG
GTGTTCTTCGATATGAGGACGGCATTGAGGTCAATCAGGAGATTGTGGTTATCACCACCAAAGGAGAAGC
AATCTGCATGGCTATTGCATTAATGACCACAGCGGTCATCTCTACCTGCGACCATGGTATAGTAGCCAAG
ATCAAGAGAGTGATCATGGAGAGAGACACTTACCCTCGGAAGTGGGGTTTAGGTCCAAAGGCAAGTCAGA
AGAAGCTGATGATCAAGCAGGGCCTTCTGGACAAGCATGGGAAGCCCACAGACAGCACACCTGCCACCTG
GAAGCAGGAGTATGTTGACTACAGTGAGTCTGCCAAAAAAGAGGTGGTTGCTGAAGTGGTAAAAGCCCCG
CAGGTAGTTGCCGAAGCAGCAAAAACTGCGAAGCGGAAGCGAGAGAGTGAGAGTGAAAGTGACGAGACTC
CTCCAGCAGCTCCTCAGTTGATCAAGAAGGAAAAGAAGAAGAGTAAGAAGGACAAGAAGGCCAAAGCTGG
TCTGGAGAGCGGGGCCGAGCCTGGAGATGGGGACAGTGATACCACCAAGAAGAAGAAGAAGAAGAAGAAA
GCAAAAGAGGTAGAATTGGTTTCTGAGTGAGCGGCCGCTTGCTGAGTTGGCTGCTGCCACCGCTGAGCAA
TAACTAGCATAACCCCTTGGCCGCTTCGAGCAGACATGATAAGATACATTGATGAGTTTGGACAAACCAC
AACTAGAATGCAGTGAAAAAAATGCTTTATTTGTGAAATTTGTGATGCTATTGCTTTATTTGTAACCATT
ATAAGCTGCAATAAACAAGTTAACAACAACAATTGCATTCATTTTATGTTTCAGGTTCAGGGGGAGATGT
GGGAGGTTTTTTTAAGCAAGTAAAACCTCTACAAATGTGGTAAAATCGAATTTTAACAAAATATTAACGC
TTACAATTTCCTGATGCGGTATTTTCTCCTTACGCATCTGTGCGGTATTTCACACCGCATACGCGGATCT
GCGCAGCACCATGGCCTGAAATAACCTCTGAAAGAGGAACTTGGTTAGGTACCTTCTGAGGCGGAAAGAA
CCAGCTGTGGAATGTGTGTCAGTTAGGGTGTGGAAAGTCCCCAGGCTCCCCAGCAGGCAGAAGTATGCAA
AGCATGCATCTCAATTAGTCAGCAACCAGGTGTGGAAAGTCCCCAGGCTCCCCAGCAGGCAGAAGTATGC
AAAGCATGCATCTCAATTAGTCAGCAACCATAGTCCCGCCCCTAACTCCGCCCATCCCGCCCCTAACTCC
GCCCAGTTCCGCCCATTCTCCGCCCCATGGCTGACTAATTTTTTTTATTTATGCAGAGGCCGAGGCCGCC
TCGGCCTCTGAGCTATTCCAGAAGTAGTGAGGAGGCTTTTTTGGAGGCCTAGGCTTTTGCAAAAAGCTTG
ATTCTTCTGACACAACAGTCTCGAACTTAAGGCTAGAGCCACCATGATTGAACAAGATGGATTGCACGCA
GGTTCTCCGGCCGCTTGGGTGGAGAGGCTATTCGGCTATGACTGGGCACAACAGACAATCGGCTGCTCTG
ATGCCGCCGTGTTCCGGCTGTCAGCGCAGGGGCGCCCGGTTCTTTTTGTCAAGACCGACCTGTCCGGTGC
CCTGAATGAACTGCAGGACGAGGCAGCGCGGCTATCGTGGCTGGCCACGACGGGCGTTCCTTGCGCAGCT
GTGCTCGACGTTGTCACTGAAGCGGGAAGGGACTGGCTGCTATTGGGCGAAGTGCCGGGGCAGGATCTCC
TGTCATCTCACCTTGCTCCTGCCGAGAAAGTATCCATCATGGCTGATGCAATGCGGCGGCTGCATACGCT
TGATCCGGCTACCTGCCCATTCGACCACCAAGCGAAACATCGCATCGAGCGAGCACGTACTCGGATGGAA
GCCGGTCTTGTCGATCAGGATGATCTGGACGAAGAGCATCAGGGGCTCGCGCCAGCCGAACTGTTCGCCA
GGCTCAAGGCGCGCATGCCCGACGGCGAGGATCTCGTCGTGACCCATGGCGATGCCTGCTTGCCGAATAT
CATGGTGGAAAATGGCCGCTTTTCTGGATTCATCGACTGTGGCCGGCTGGGTGTGGCGGACCGCTATCAG
GACATAGCGTTGGCTACCCGTGATATTGCTGAAGAGCTTGGCGGCGAATGGGCTGACCGCTTCCTCGTGC
TTTACGGTATCGCCGCTCCCGATTCGCAGCGCATCGCCTTCTATCGCCTTCTTGACGAGTTCTTCTGAGC
GGGACTCTGGGGTTCGAAATGACCGACCAAGCGACGCCCAACCTGCCATCACGATGGCCGCAATAAAATA
TCTTTATTTTCATTACATCTGTGTGTTGGTTTTTTGTGTGAATCGATAGCGATAAGGATCCTCTTTGCGC
TTGCGTTTTCCCTTGTCCAGATAGCCCAGTAGCTGACATTCATCCGGGGTCAGCACCGTTTCTGCGGACT
GGCTTTCTACGTAATGGTTTCTTAGACGTCAGGTGGCACTTTTCGGGGAAATGTGCGCGGAACCCCTATT
TGTTTATTTTTCTAAATACATTCAAATATGTATCCGCTCATGAGACAATAACCCTGATAAATGCTTCAAT
AATATTGAAAAAGGAAGAGTATGAGTATTCAACATTTCCGTGTCGCCCTTATTCCCTTTTTTGCGGCATT
TTGCCTTCCTGTTTTTGCTCACCCAGAAACGCTGGTGAAAGTAAAAGATGCTGAAGATCAGTTGGGTGCA
CGAGTGGGTTACATCGAACTGGATCTCAACAGCGGTAAGATCCTTGAGAGTTTTCGCCCCGAAGAACGTT
TTCCAATGATGAGCACTTTCAAAGTTCTGCTATGTGGCGCGGTATTATCCCGTATTGACGCCGGGCAAGA
GCAACTCGGTCGCCGCATACACTATTCTCAGAATGACTTGGTTGAGTACTCACCAGTCACAGAAAAGCAT
CTTACGGATGGCATGACAGTAAGAGAATTATGCAGTGCTGCCATAACCATGAGTGATAACACTGCGGCCA
ACTTACTTCTGACAACTATCGGAGGACCGAAGGAGCTAACCGCTTTTTTGCACAACATGGGGGATCATGT
AACTCGCCTTGATCGTTGGGAACCGGAGCTGAATGAAGCCATACCAAACGACGAGCGTGACACCACGATG
CCTGTAGCAATGGCAACAACGTTGCGCAAACTATTAACTGGCGAACTACTTACTCTAGCTTCCCGGCAAC
AATTAATAGACTGGATGGAGGCGGATAAAGTTGCAGGACCACTTCTGCGCTCGGCCCTTCCGGCTGGCTG
GTTTATTGCTGATAAATCTGGAGCCGGTGAGCGTGGGTCTCGCGGTATCATTGCAGCACTGGGGCCAGAT
GGTAAGCCCTCCCGTATCGTAGTTATCTACACGACGGGGAGTCAGGCAACTATGGATGAACGAAATAGAC
AGATCGCTGAGATAGGTGCCTCACTGATTAAGCATTGGTAATTCGAAATGACCGACCAAGCGACGCCCAA
CCGGTATCAGCTCACTCAAAGGCGGTAATACGGTTATCCACAGAATCAGGGGATAACGCAGGAAAGAACA
TGTGAGCAAAAGGCCAGCAAAAGGCCAGGAACCGTAAAAAGGCCGCGTTGCTGGCGTTTTTCCATAGGCT
CCGCCCCCCTGACGAGCATCACAAAAATCGACGCTCAAGTCAGAGGTGGCGAAACCCGACAGGACTATAA
AGATACCAGGCGTTTCCCCCTGGAAGCTCCCTCGTGCGCTCTCCTGTTCCGACCCTGCCGCTTACCGGAT
ACCTGTCCGCCTTTCTCCCTTCGGGAAGCGTGGCGCTTTCTCATAGCTCACGCTGTAGGTATCTCAGTTC
GGTGTAGGTCGTTCGCTCCAAGCTGGGCTGTGTGCACGAACCCCCCGTTCAGCCCGACCGCTGCGCCTTA
TCCGGTAACTATCGTCTTGAGTCCAACCCGGTAAGACACGACTTATCGCCACTGGCAGCAGCCACTGGTA
ACAGGATTAGCAGAGCGAGGTATGTAGGCGGTGCTACAGAGTTCTTGAAGTGGTGGCCTAACTACGGCTA
CACTAGAAGGACAGTATTTGGTATCTGCGCTCTGCTGAAGCCAGTTACCTTCGGAAAAAGAGTTGGTAGC
TCTTGATCCGGCAAACAAACCACCGCTGGTAGCGGTGGTTTTTTTGTTTGCAAGCAGCAGATTACGCGCA
GAAAAAAAGGATTTCAAGAAGATCCTTTGATCTTTTCTACGGGGTCTGACGCTCAGTGGAACGAAAACTC
ACGTTAAGGGATTTTGGTCATGAGATTATCAAAAAGGATCTTCACCTAGATCCTTTTATAGTCCGGAAAT
ACAGGAACGCACGCTGGATGGCCCTTCGCTGGGATGGTGAAACCATGAAAAATGGCAGCTTCAGTGGATT
AAGTGGGGGTAATGTGGCCTGTACCCTCTGGTTGCATAGGTATTCATACGGTTAAAATTTATCAGGCGCG
ATTGCGGCAGTTTTTCGGGTGGTTTGTTGCCATTTTTACCTGTCTGCTGCCGTGATCGCGCTGAACGCGT
TTTAGCGGTGCGTACAATTAAGGGATTATGGTAAATCCACTTACTGTCTGCCCTCGTAGCCATCGAGATA
AACCGCAGTACTCCGGCCACGATGCGTCCGGCGTAGAGGATCGAGATCT
